>Addgene plasmid #134876 | pAT1059_CMV/CAG_Flag-hNEIL2 (C291S)-PUFa-hTET1(CD) | addgene full sequence | sequence record 271847 | Addgene NGS Result
TTGAGATCCTTTTTTTCTGCGCGTAATCTGCTGCTTGCAAACAAAAAAACCACCGCTACCAGCGGTGGTT
TGTTTGCCGGATCAAGAGCTACCAACTCTTTTTCCGAAGGTAACTGGCTTCAGCAGAGCGCAGATACCAA
ATACTGTTCTTCTAGTGTAGCCGTAGTTAGGCCACCACTTCAAGAACTCTGTAGCACCGCCTACATACCT
CGCTCTGCTAATCCTGTTACCAGTGGCTGCTGCCAGTGGCGATAAGTCGTGTCTTACCGGGTTGGACTCA
AGACGATAGTTACCGGATAAGGCGCAGCGGTCGGGCTGAACGGGGGGTTCGTGCACACAGCCCAGCTTGG
AGCGAACGACCTACACCGAACTGAGATACCTACAGCGTGAGCTATGAGAAAGCGCCACGCTTCCCGAAGG
GAGAAAGGCGGACAGGTATCCGGTAAGCGGCAGGGTCGGAACAGGAGAGCGCACGAGGGAGCTTCCAGGG
GGAAACGCCTGGTATCTTTATAGTCCTGTCGGGTTTCGCCACCTCTGACTTGAGCGTCGATTTTTGTGAT
GCTCGTCAGGGGGGCGGAGCCTATGGAAAAACGCCAGCAACGCGGCCTTTTTACGGTTCCTGGCCTTTTG
CTGGCCTTTTGCTCACATGTTCTTTCCTGCGTTATCCCCTGATTCTGTGGATAACCGTATTACCGCCTTT
GAGTGAGCTGATACCGCTCGCCGCAGCCGAACGACCGAGCGCAGCGAGTCAGTGAGCGAGGAAGCGGAAG
AGCGCCCAATACGCAAACCGCCTCTCCCCGCGCGTTGGCCGATTCATTAATGCAGCTGGCACGACAGGTT
TCCCGACTGGAAAGCGGGCAGTGAGCGCAACGCAATTAATGTGAGTTAGCTCACTCATTAGGCACCCCAG
GCTTTACACTTTATGCTTCCGGCTCGTATGTTGTGTGGAATTGTGAGCGGATAACAATTTCACACAGGAA
ACAGCTATGACCATGATTACGCCAAGCGCGCAATTAACCCTCACTAAAGGGAACAAAAGCTGGAGCTGCA
AGCTTAATGTAGTCTTATGCAATACTCTTGTAGTCTTGCAACATGGTAACGATGAGTTAGCAACATGCCT
TACAAGGAGAGAAAAAGCACCGTGCATGCCGATTGGTGGAAGTAAGGTGGTACGATCGTGCCTTATTAGG
AAGGCAACAGACGGGTCTGACATGGATTGGACGAACCACTGAATTGCCGCATTGCAGAGATATTGTATTT
AAGTGCCTAGCTCGATACATAAACGGGTCTCTCTGGTTAGACCAGATCTGAGCCTGGGAGCTCTCTGGCT
AACTAGGGAACCCACTGCTTAAGCCTCAATAAAGCTTGCCTTGAGTGCTTCAAGTAGTGTGTGCCCGTCT
GTTGTGTGACTCTGGTAACTAGAGATCCCTCAGACCCTTTTAGTCAGTGTGGAAAATCTCTAGCAGTGGC
GCCCGAACAGGGACTTGAAAGCGAAAGGGAAACCAGAGGAGCTCTCTCGACGCAGGACTCGGCTTGCTGA
AGCGCGCACGGCAAGAGGCGAGGGGCGGCGACTGGTGAGTACGCCAAAAATTTTGACTAGCGGAGGCTAG
AAGGAGAGAGATGGGTGCGAGAGCGTCAGTATTAAGCGGGGGAGAATTAGATCGCGATGGGAAAAAATTC
GGTTAAGGCCAGGGGGAAAGAAAAAATATAAATTAAAACATATAGTATGGGCAAGCAGGGAGCTAGAACG
ATTCGCAGTTAATCCTGGCCTGTTAGAAACATCAGAAGGCTGTAGACAAATACTGGGACAGCTACAACCA
TCCCTTCAGACAGGATCAGAAGAACTTAGATCATTATATAATACAGTAGCAACCCTCTATTGTGTGCATC
AAAGGATAGAGATAAAAGACACCAAGGAAGCTTTAGACAAGATAGAGGAAGAGCAAAACAAAAGTAAGAC
CACCGCACAGCAAGCGGCCGCTGATCTTCAGACCTGGAGGAGGAGATATGAGGGACAATTGGAGAAGTGA
ATTATATAAATATAAAGTAGTAAAAATTGAACCATTAGGAGTAGCACCCACCAAGGCAAAGAGAAGAGTG
GTGCAGAGAGAAAAAAGAGCAGTGGGAATAGGAGCTTTGTTCCTTGGGTTCTTGGGAGCAGCAGGAAGCA
CTATGGGCGCAGCGTCAATGACGCTGACGGTACAGGCCAGACAATTATTGTCTGGTATAGTGCAGCAGCA
GAACAATTTGCTGAGGGCTATTGAGGCGCAACAGCATCTGTTGCAACTCACAGTCTGGGGCATCAAGCAG
CTCCAGGCAAGAATCCTGGCTGTGGAAAGATACCTAAAGGATCAACAGCTCCTGGGGATTTGGGGTTGCT
CTGGAAAACTCATTTGCACCACTGCTGTGCCTTGGAATGCTAGTTGGAGTAATAAATCTCTGGAACAGAT
TTGGAATCACACGACCTGGATGGAGTGGGACAGAGAAATTAACAATTACACAAGCTTAATACACTCCTTA
ATTGAAGAATCGCAAAACCAGCAAGAAAAGAATGAACAAGAATTATTGGAATTAGATAAATGGGCAAGTT
TGTGGAATTGGTTTAACATAACAAATTGGCTGTGGTATATAAAATTATTCATAATGATAGTAGGAGGCTT
GGTAGGTTTAAGAATAGTTTTTGCTGTACTTTCTATAGTGAATAGAGTTAGGCAGGGATATTCACCATTA
TCGTTTCAGACCCACCTCCCAACCCCGAGGGGACCCTTGCGCCTTTTCCAAGGCAGCCCTGGGTTTGCGC
AGGGACGCGGCTGCTCTGGGCGTGGTTCCGGGAAACGCAGCGGCGCCGACCCTGGGTCTCGCACATTCTT
CACGTCCGTTCGCAGCGTCACCCGGATCTTCGCCGCTACCCTTGTGGGCCCCCCGGCGACGCTTCCTGCT
CCGCCCCTAAGTCGGGAAGGTTCCTTGCGGTTCGCGGCGTGCCGGACGTGACAAACGGAAGCCGCACGTC
TCACTAGTACCCTCGCAGACGGACAGCGCCAGGGAGCAATGGCAGCGCGCCGACCGCGATGGGCTGTGGC
CAATAGCGGCTGCTCAGCAGGGCGCGCCGAGAGCAGCGGCCGGGAAGGGGCGGTGCGGGAGGCGGGGTGT
GGGGCGGTAGTGTGGGCCCTGTTCCTGCCCGCGCGGTGTTCCGCATTCTGCAAGCCTCCGGAGCGCACGT
CGGCAGTCGGCTCCCTCGTTGACCGAATCACCGACCTCTCTCCCCAGGGGGTACCACCGGAGCTTACCAT
GACCGAGTACAAGCCCACGGTGCGCCTCGCCACCCGCGACGACGTCCCCAGGGCCGTACGCACCCTCGCC
GCCGCGTTCGCCGACTACCCCGCCACGCGCCACACCGTCGATCCGGACCGCCACATCGAGCGGGTCACCG
AGCTGCAAGAACTCTTCCTCACGCGCGTCGGGCTCGACATCGGCAAGGTGTGGGTCGCGGACGACGGCGC
CGCCGTGGCGGTCTGGACCACGCCGGAGAGCGTCGAAGCGGGGGCGGTGTTCGCCGAGATCGGCCCGCGC
ATGGCCGAGTTGAGCGGTTCCCGGCTGGCCGCGCAGCAACAGATGGAAGGCCTCCTGGCGCCGCACCGGC
CCAAGGAGCCCGCGTGGTTCCTGGCCACCGTCGGCGTCTCGCCCGACCACCAGGGCAAGGGTCTGGGCAG
CGCCGTCGTGCTCCCCGGAGTGGAGGCGGCCGAGCGCGCCGGGGTGCCCGCCTTCCTGGAGACCTCCGCG
CCCCGCAACCTCCCCTTCTACGAGCGGCTCGGCTTCACCGTCACCGCCGACGTCGAGGTGCCCGAAGGAC
CGCGCACCTGGTGCATGACCCGCAAGCCCGGTGCCTGAGAATTCTAGATCTTGAGACAAATGGCAGTATT
CATCCACAATTTTAAAAGAAAAGGGGGGATTGGGGGGTACAGTGCAGGGGAAAGAATAGTAGACATAATA
GCAACAGACATACAAACTAAAGAATTACAAAAACAAATTACAAAAATTCAAAATTTTCGGGTTTATTACA
GGGACAGCAGAGATCCACTTTGGCGCCGGCTCGAGGGGGCCCGGGGTTATTAATAGTAATCAATTACGGG
GTCATTAGTTCATAGCCCATATATGGAGTTCCGCGTTACATAACTTACGGTAAATGGCCCGCCTGGCTGA
CCGCCCAACGACCCCCGCCCATTGACGTCAATAATGACGTATGTTCCCATAGTAACGCCAATAGGGACTT
TCCATTGACGTCAATGGGTGGAGTATTTACGGTAAACTGCCCACTTGGCAGTACATCAAGTGTATCATAT
GCCAAGTACGCCCCCTATTGACGTCAATGACGGTAAATGGCCCGCCTGGCATTATGCCCAGTACATGACC
TTATGGGACTTTCCTACTTGGCAGTACATCTACGTATTAGTCATCGCTATTACCATGGTGATGCGGTTTT
GGCAGTACATCAATGGGCGTGGATAGCGGTTTGACTCACGGGGATTTCCAAGTCTCCACCCCATTGACGT
CAATGGGAGTTTGTTTTGGCACCAAAATCAACGGGACTTTCCAAAATGTCGTAACAACTCCGCCCCATTG
ACGCAAATGGGCGGTAGGCGTGTACGGTGGGAGGTCTATATAAGCAGAGCTCTCTGGCTAACTGTCGGGA
TCAACAAGTTTGTACAAAAAAGCAGGCTCCGAATTCACCGGTGCCGCCACCATGGACTACAAGGACGACG
ATGACAAGCCCAAGAAAAAGCGCAAGTTGCCAGAAGGGCCGTTGGTGAGGAAATTTCACCATTTGGTCTC
CCCCTTTGTGGGTCAGCAGGTGGTCAAGACAGGGGGCAGCAGTAAGAAGCTACAGCCCGCCAGCCTGCAG
TCTCTGTGGCTCCAGGACACCCAGGTCCATGGAAAGAAATTATTCCTTAGATTTGATCTAGATGAAGAAA
TGGGGCCCCCTGGCAGCAGCCCAACACCAGAGCCTCCACAAAAAGAAGTGCAGAAGGAAGGGGCTGCGGA
CCCAAAGCAGGTCGGGGAGCCCAGCGGGCAGAAGACCCTTGATGGATCCTCACGGTCTGCAGAGCTCGTC
CCCCAGGGCGAGGATGATTCTGAGTATTTGGAGAGAGACGCCCCTGCAGGAGATGCTGGGAGGTGGCTGC
GTGTCAGCTTTGGTTTGTTTGGCAGCGTTTGGGTGAACGATTTCTCCAGAGCCAAGAAAGCCAACAAGAG
GGGGGACTGGAGGGACCCTTCCCCGAGGTTGGTCCTGCACTTTGGTGGTGGTGGCTTCCTGGCATTTTAT
AATTGTCAGTTGTCTTGGAGCTCTTCCCCAGTGGTCACACCCACCTGTGACATCCTGTCTGAGAAGTTCC
ATCGAGGACAAGCCTTAGAAGCTCTAGGCCAGGCTCAGCCTGTCTGCTATACACTGCTGGACCAGAGATA
CTTCTCAGGGCTAGGGAACATCATTAAGAATGAAGCCTTGTACAGAGCTGGGATCCATCCCCTTTCTCTC
GGTTCAGTCCTGAGTGCCTCGCGTCGGGAGGTCCTGGTGGATCACGTGGTGGAGTTCAGTACAGCCTGGC
TGCAGGGCAAGTTCCAAGGCAGACCGCAGCACACACAGGTCTACCAGAAAGAACAGTCGCCTGCTGGCCA
CCAGGTCATGAAGGAGGCGTTTGGGCCCGAAGATGGGTTACAGAGGCTCACCTGGTGGTGCCCGCAGTGC
CAGCCCCAGTTGTCAGAGGAGCCAGAGCAGTGCCAGTTCTCCGGTGCCGCCACCATGATCGATGGCGGAG
GCGGATCTGATCCAAAAAAGAAGAGAAAGGTAGATCCAAAAAAGAAGAGAAAGGTAGATCCAAAAAAGAA
GAGAAAGGTAGGATCTACCGGATCTAGAAACGATGGTGGTGGTGGAAGCGGGGGTGGGGGCAGCGGTGGA
GGGGGAAGCGGGCGCGCCGGGATCCTCCCCCCCAAGAAAAAGAGGAAGGTATCTAGAGGCCGCAGCCGCC
TTTTGGAAGATTTTCGAAACAACCGGTACCCCAATTTACAACTGCGGGAGATTGCTGGACATATAATGGA
ATTTTCCCAAGACCAGCATGGGTCCAGATTCATTCAGCTGAAACTGGAGCGTGCCACACCAGCTGAGCGC
CAGCTTGTCTTCAATGAAATCCTCCAGGCTGCCTACCAACTCATGGTGGATGTGTTTGGTAATTACGTCA
TTCAGAAGTTCTTTGAATTTGGCAGTCTTGAACAGAAGCTGGCTTTGGCAGAACGGATTCGAGGCCACGT
CCTGTCATTGGCACTACAGATGTATGGCAGCCGTGTTATCGAGAAAGCTCTTGAGTTTATTCCTTCAGAC
CAGCAGAATGAGATGGTTCGGGAACTAGATGGCCATGTCTTGAAGTGTGTGAAAGATCAGAATGGCAATC
ACGTGGTTCAGAAATGCATTGAATGTGTACAGCCCCAGTCTTTGCAATTTATCATCGACGCGTTTAAGGG
ACAGGTATTTGCCTTATCCACACATCCTTATGGCTGCCGAGTGATTCAGAGAATCCTGGAGCACTGTCTC
CCTGACCAGACACTCCCTATTTTAGAGGAGCTTCACCAGCACACAGAGCAGCTGGTACAGGATCAATATG
GAAATTATGTAATCCAACATGTACTGGAGCACGGTCGTCCTGAGGATAAAAGCAAAATTGTAGCAGAAAT
CCGAGGCAATGTACTTGTATTGAGTCAGCACAAATTTGCAAGCAATGTTGTGGAGAAGTGTGTTACTCAC
GCCTCACGTACGGAGCGCGCTGTGCTCATCGACGAGGTGTGCACCATGAACGACGGTCCCCACAGTGCCT
TATACACCATGATGAAGGACCAGTATGCCAACTACGTGGTCCAGAAGATGATTGACGTGGCGGAGCCAGG
CCAGCGGAAGATCGTCATGCATAAGATCCGGCCCCACATCGCAACTCTTCGTAAGTACACCTATGGCAAG
CACATTCTGGCCAAGCTGGAGAAGTACTACATGAAGAACGGTGTTGACTTAGGGGACCCAAAGAAGAAGC
GCAAAGTGGATCCTAAAAAGAAAAGAAAGGTAGGCGGCCGCGGGGGAGGCGGTTCCGGTGGCGGCGGAAG
CGGAGGTGGAGGATCAGGGCCGGCCGAACTGCCCACCTGCAGCTGTCTTGATCGAGTTATACAAAAAGAC
AAAGGCCCATATTATACACACCTTGGGGCAGGACCAAGTGTTGCTGCTGTCAGGGAAATCATGGAGAATA
GGTATGGTCAAAAAGGAAACGCAATAAGGATAGAAATAGTAGTGTACACCGGTAAAGAAGGGAAAAGCTC
TCATGGGTGTCCAATTGCTAAGTGGGTTTTAAGAAGAAGCAGTGATGAAGAAAAAGTTCTTTGTTTGGTC
CGGCAGCGTACAGGCCACCACTGTCCAACTGCTGTGATGGTGGTGCTCATCATGGTGTGGGATGGCATCC
CTCTTCCAATGGCCGACCGGCTATACACAGAGCTCACAGAGAATCTAAAGTCATACAATGGGCACCCTAC
CGACAGAAGATGCACCCTCAATGAAAATCGTACCTGTACATGTCAAGGAATTGATCCAGAGACTTGTGGA
GCTTCATTCTCTTTTGGCTGTTCATGGAGTATGTACTTTAATGGCTGTAAGTTTGGTAGAAGCCCAAGCC
CCAGAAGATTTAGAATTGATCCAAGCTCTCCCTTACATGAAAAAAACCTTGAAGATAACTTACAGAGTTT
GGCTACACGATTAGCTCCAATTTATAAGCAGTATGCTCCAGTAGCTTACCAAAATCAGGTGGAATATGAA
AATGTTGCCCGAGAATGTCGGCTTGGCAGCAAGGAAGGTCGTCCCTTCTCTGGGGTCACTGCTTGCCTGG
ACTTCTGTGCTCATCCCCACAGGGACATTCACAACATGAATAATGGAAGCACTGTGGTTTGTACCTTAAC
TCGAGAAGATAACCGCTCTTTGGGTGTTATTCCTCAAGATGAGCAGCTCCATGTGCTACCTCTTTATAAG
CTTTCAGACACAGATGAGTTTGGCTCCAAGGAAGGAATGGAAGCCAAGATCAAATCTGGGGCCATCGAGG
TCCTGGCACCCCGCCGCAAAAAAAGAACGTGTTTCACTCAGCCTGTTCCCCGTTCTGGAAAGAAGAGGGC
TGCGATGATGACAGAGGTTCTTGCACATAAGATAAGGGCAGTGGAAAAGAAACCTATTCCCCGAATCAAG
CGGAAGAATAACTCAACAACAACAAACAACAGTAAGCCTTCGTCACTGCCAACCTTAGGGAGTAACACTG
AGACCGTGCAACCTGAAGTAAAAAGTGAAACCGAACCCCATTTTATCTTAAAAAGTTCAGACAACACTAA
AACTTATTCGCTGATGCCATCCGCTCCTCACCCAGTGAAAGAGGCATCTCCAGGCTTCTCCTGGTCCCCG
AAGACTGCTTCAGCCACACCAGCTCCACTGAAGAATGACGCAACAGCCTCATGCGGGTTTTCAGAAAGAA
GCAGCACTCCCCACTGTACGATGCCTTCGGGAAGACTCAGTGGTGCCAATGCAGCTGCTGCTGATGGCCC
TGGCATTTCACAGCTTGGCGAAGTGGCTCCTCTCCCCACCCTGTCTGCTCCTGTGATGGAGCCCCTCATT
AATTCTGAGCCTTCCACTGGTGTGACTGAGCCGCTAACGCCTCATCAGCCAAACCACCAGCCCTCCTTCC
TCACCTCTCCTCAAGACCTTGCCTCTTCTCCAATGGAAGAAGATGAGCAGCATTCTGAAGCAGATGAGCC
TCCATCAGACGAACCCCTATCTGATGACCCCCTGTCACCTGCTGAGGAGAAATTGCCCCACATTGATGAG
TATTGGTCAGACAGTGAGCACATCTTTTTGGATGCAAATATTGGTGGGGTGGCCATCGCACCTGCTCACG
GCTCGGTTTTGATTGAGTGTGCCCGGCGAGAGCTGCACGCTACCACTCCTGTTGAGCACCCCAACCGTAA
TCATCCAACCCGCCTCTCCCTTGTCTTTTACCAGCACAAAAACCTAAATAAGCCCCAACATGGTTTTGAA
CTAAACAAGATTAAGTTTGAGGCTAAAGAAGCTAAGAATAAGAAAATGAAGGCCTCAGAGCAAAAAGACC
AGGCAGCTAATGAAGGTCCAGAACAGTCCTCTGAAGTAAATGAATTGAACCAAATTCCTTCTCATAAAGC
ATTAACATTAACCCATGACAATGTTGTCACCGTGTCCCCTTATGCTCTCACACACGTTGCGGGGCCCTAT
AACCATTGGGTCATCGATTGATTAATTAAGAATTCGACCCAGCTTTCTTGTACAAAGTGGTTGGTAAGCC
TATCCCTAACCCTCTCCTCGGTCTCGATTCTACGTAGTAATGAGCTAGCGCTAACCGGTGGCGCGTTAAG
TCGACAATCAACCTCTGGATTACAAAATTTGTGAAAGATTGACTGGTATTCTTAACTATGTTGCTCCTTT
TACGCTATGTGGATACGCTGCTTTAATGCCTTTGTATCATGCTATTGCTTCCCGTATGGCTTTCATTTTC
TCCTCCTTGTATAAATCCTGGTTGCTGTCTCTTTATGAGGAGTTGTGGCCCGTTGTCAGGCAACGTGGCG
TGGTGTGCACTGTGTTTGCTGACGCAACCCCCACTGGTTGGGGCATTGCCACCACCTGTCAGCTCCTTTC
CGGGACTTTCGCTTTCCCCCTCCCTATTGCCACGGCGGAACTCATCGCCGCCTGCCTTGCCCGCTGCTGG
ACAGGGGCTCGGCTGTTGGGCACTGACAATTCCGTGGTGTTGTCGGGGAAATCATCGTCCTTTCCTTGGC
TGCTCGCCTGTGTTGCCACCTGGATTCTGCGCGGGACGTCCTTCTGCTACGTCCCTTCGGCCCTCAATCC
AGCGGACCTTCCTTCCCGCGGCCTGCTGCCGGCTCTGCGGCCTCTTCCGCGTCTTCGCCTTCGCCCTCAG
ACGAGTCGGATCTCCCTTTGGGCCGCCTCCCCGCGTCGACTTTAAGACCAATGACTTACAAGGCAGCTGT
AGATCTTAGCCACTTTTTAAAAGAAAAGGGGGGACTGGAAGGGCTAATTCACTCCCAACGAAGACAAGAT
CTGCTTTTTGCTTGTACTGGGTCTCTCTGGTTAGACCAGATCTGAGCCTGGGAGCTCTCTGGCTAACTAG
GGAACCCACTGCTTAAGCCTCAATAAAGCTTGCCTTGAGTGCTTCAAGTAGTGTGTGCCCGTCTGTTGTG
TGACTCTGGTAACTAGAGATCCCTCAGACCCTTTTAGTCAGTGTGGAAAATCTCTAGCAGTACGTATAGT
AGTTCATGTCATCTTATTATTCAGTATTTATAACTTGCAAAGAAATGAATATCAGAGAGTGAGAGGAACT
TGTTTATTGCAGCTTATAATGGTTACAAATAAAGCAATAGCATCACAAATTTCACAAATAAAGCATTTTT
TTCACTGCATTCTAGTTGTGGTTTGTCCAAACTCATCAATGTATCTTATCATGTCTGGCTCTAGCTATCC
CGCCCCTAACTCCGCCCATCCCGCCCCTAACTCCGCCCAGTTCCGCCCATTCTCCGCCCCATGGCTGACT
AATTTTTTTTATTTATGCAGAGGCCGAGGCCGCCTCGGCCTCTGAGCTATTCCAGAAGTAGTGAGGAGGC
TTTTTTGGAGGCCTAGGGACGTACCCAATTCGCCCTATAGTGAGTCGTATTACGCGCGCTCACTGGCCGT
CGTTTTACAACGTCGTGACTGGGAAAACCCTGGCGTTACCCAACTTAATCGCCTTGCAGCACATCCCCCT
TTCGCCAGCTGGCGTAATAGCGAAGAGGCCCGCACCGATCGCCCTTCCCAACAGTTGCGCAGCCTGAATG
GCGAATGGG
[124 nt withheld, positions 10930-11053]
C
[91 nt withheld, positions 11055-11145]
A
[49 nt withheld, positions 11147-11195]
CCTTTGACGTTGGAGTCCACGTTCTTT
[37 nt withheld, positions 11223-11259]
ACCCTATCTCGGTCTATTCTTTTGATTTATAAGGGATTTTGCCGATTTCGGCCTATTGGTTAAAAAATGA
GCTGATTTAACAAAAATTTAACGCGAATTTTAACAAAATATTAACGCTTACAATTTAGGTGGCACTTTTC
GGGGAAATGTGCGCGGAACCCCTATTTGTTTATTTTTCTAAATACATTCAAATATGTATCCGCTCATGAG
ACAATAACCCTGATAAATGCTTCAATAATATTGAAAAAGGAAGAGTATGAGTATTCAACATTTCCGTGTC
GCCCTTATTCCCTTTTTTGCGGCATTTTGCCTTCCTGTTTTTGCTCACCCAGAAACGCTGGTGAAAGTAA
AAGATGCTGAAGATCAGTTGGGTGCACGAGTGGGTTACATCGAACTGGATCTCAACAGCGGTAAGATCCT
TGAGAGTTTTCGCCCCGAAGAACGTTTTCCAATGATGAGCACTTTTAAAGTTCTGCTATGTGGCGCGGTA
TTATCCCGTATTGACGCCGGGCAAGAGCAACTCGGTCGCCGCATACACTATTCTCAGAATGACTTGGTTG
AGTACTCACCAGTCACAGAAAAGCATCTTACGGATGGCATGACAGTAAGAGAATTATGCAGTGCTGCCAT
AACCATGAGTGATAACACTGCGGCCAACTTACTTCTGACAACGATCGGAGGACCGAAGGAGCTAACCGCT
TTTTTGCACAACATGGGGGATCATGTAACTCGCCTTGATCGTTGGGAACCGGAGCTGAATGAAGCCATAC
CAAACGACGAGCGTGACACCACGATGCCTGTAGCAATGGCAACAACGTTGCGCAAACTATTAACTGGCGA
ACTACTTACTCTAGCTTCCCGGCAACAATTAATAGACTGGATGGAGGCGGATAAAGTTGCAGGACCACTT
CTGCGCTCGGCCCTTCCGGCTGGCTGGTTTATTGCTGATAAATCTGGAGCCGGTGAGCGTGGGTCTCGCG
GTATCATTGCAGCACTGGGGCCAGATGGTAAGCCCTCCCGTATCGTAGTTATCTACACGACGGGGAGTCA
GGCAACTATGGATGAACGAAATAGACAGATCGCTGAGATAGGTGCCTCACTGATTAAGCATTGGTAACTG
TCAGACCAAGTTTACTCATATATACTTTAGATTGATTTAAAACTTCATTTTTAATTTAAAAGGATCTAGG
TGAAGATCCTTTTTGATAATCTCATGACCAAAATCCCTTAACGTGAGTTTTCGTTCCACTGAGCGTCAGA
CCCCGTAGAAAAGATCAAAGGATCTTC
Features (pLannotate 1.2.2; 37 found; start..end, strand, type, name):
      1..589     +  rep_origin     ori: high-copy-number ColE1/pMB1/pBR322/pUC origin of replication
    772..864     +  CDS            lacI (fragment): lac repressor; lacI; The lac repressor binds to the lac operator to inhibit transcription in E. coli. This inhibition can be relieved by adding lactose or isopropyl-β-D-thiogalactopyranoside (IPTG).
    877..898     +  protein_bind   CAP binding site: CAP binding activates transcription in the presence of cAMP. E. coli catabolite activator protein
    913..943     +  promoter       lac promoter: promoter for the E. coli lac operon
    947..969     +  protein_bind   lac operator (fragment): The lac repressor binds to the lac operator to inhibit transcription in E. coli. This inhibition can be relieved by adding lactose or isopropyl-β-D-thiogalactopyranoside (IPTG). lac repressor encoded by lacI
   1012..1030    +  promoter       T3 promoter: promoter for bacteriophage T3 RNA polymerase
   1058..1284    +  promoter       RSV promoter: Rous sarcoma virus enhancer/promoter
   1285..1465    +  LTR            5' LTR (truncated): truncated 5' long terminal repeat (LTR) from HIV-1
   1512..1637    +  misc_feature   HIV-1 Ψ: packaging signal of human immunodeficiency virus type 1
   1621..1984    +  CDS            HIV-1 gag (fragment): gag protein from human immunodeficiency virus 1; gag
   2130..2363    +  misc_feature   RRE: The Rev response element (RRE) of HIV-1 allows for Rev-dependent mRNA export from the nucleus to the cytoplasm.
   2740..2766    +  CDS            Rev (fragment): human immunodeficiency virus 1 (HIV-1) Rev protein; rev; enhances nuclear export of unspliced and incompletely spliced viral mRNAs
   2767..3267    +  promoter       hPGK promoter: human phosphoglycerate kinase 1 promoter
   3289..3888    +  CDS            PuroR (fragment): puromycin N-acetyltransferase; pac from Streptomyces; confers resistance to puromycin
   3930..4047    +  misc_feature   cPPT/CTS: central polypurine tract and central termination sequence of HIV-1
   4164..4467    +  enhancer       CMV enhancer: human cytomegalovirus immediate early enhancer
   4468..4671    +  promoter       CMV promoter: human cytomegalovirus (CMV) immediate early promoter
   4694..4718    +  protein_bind   attB1: mutant version of attB; recombination site for the Gateway® BP reaction BP Clonase™
   4748..4768    +  CDS            FLAG (fragment): FLAG® epitope tag, followed by an enterokinase cleavage site
   4787..5782    +  CDS            NEIL2: NEIL2_HUMAN - Experimental evidence at protein level: Swiss-Prot protein existence level 1. Involved in base excision repair of DNA damaged by oxidation or by mutagenic agents. Has DNA glycosylase activity towards 5- hydroxyuracil and other oxidized derivatives of cytosine with a preference for mismatched double-stranded DNA (DNA bubbles). Has low or no DNA glycosylase activity towards thymine glycol, 2-hydroxyadenine, hypoxanthine and 8-oxoguanine. Has AP (apurinic/apyrimidinic) lyase activity and introduces nicks in the DNA strand. Cleaves the DNA backbone by beta-delta elimination to genera
   5822..5842    +  CDS            SV40 NLS: nuclear localization signal of SV40 (simian virus 40) large T antigen
   5846..5866    +  CDS            SV40 NLS: nuclear localization signal of SV40 (simian virus 40) large T antigen
   5870..5890    +  CDS            SV40 NLS: nuclear localization signal of SV40 (simian virus 40) large T antigen
   6008..7054    +  CDS            PUM1 (fragment): PUM1_HUMAN - Also known as KIAA0099 From Homo sapiens (Human).
   7163..9322    +  CDS            TET1 (fragment): TET1_HUMAN - Also known as CXXC6, KIAA1676, LCX. Experimental evidence at protein level: Swiss-Prot protein existence level 1. Dioxygenase that catalyzes the conversion of the modified genomic base 5-methylcytosine (5mC) into 5-hydroxymethylcytosine (5hmC) and plays a key role in active DNA demethylation. Also mediates subsequent conversion of 5hmC into 5-formylcytosine (5fC), and conversion of 5fC to 5-carboxylcytosine (5caC). Conversion of 5mC into 5hmC, 5fC and 5caC probably constitutes the first step in cytosine demethylation. Methylation at the C5 position of cytosine bases is an epigenet
   9347..9371    -  protein_bind   attB2: mutant version of attB; recombination site for the Gateway® BP reaction BP Clonase™
   9373..9414    +  CDS            V5 tag: epitope tag from simian virus 5
   9456..10044   +  misc_feature   WPRE: woodchuck hepatitis virus posttranscriptional regulatory element
  10095..10114   +  misc_feature   cPPT/CTS (fragment): central polypurine tract and central termination sequence of HIV-1
  10116..10349   +  LTR            3' LTR (ΔU3): self-inactivating 3' long terminal repeat (LTR) from HIV-1
  10427..10548   +  polyA_signal   SV40 poly(A) signal: SV40 polyadenylation signal
  10588..10723   +  rep_origin     SV40 ori: SV40 origin of replication
  10744..10762   -  promoter       T7 promoter: promoter for bacteriophage T7 RNA polymerase
  10770..10925   +  CDS            lacZα (fragment): LacZα fragment of β-galactosidase; lacZ fragment
  10930..11358   +  rep_origin     f1 ori (sequence partly withheld): f1 bacteriophage origin of replication; arrow indicates direction of (+) strand synthesis
  11411..11515   +  promoter       AmpR promoter: bla
  11516..12376   +  CDS            AmpR: β-lactamase; bla; confers resistance to ampicillin, carbenicillin, and related antibiotics
