[The description below was written by a language model from this plasmid's Addgene catalogue record and pLannotate feature annotations shown in this document.]
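Description:
pAT1059_CMV/CAG_Flag-hNEIL2 (C291S)-PUFa-hTET1(CD) is a third-generation, self-inactivating lentiviral expression plasmid of 12,546 bp built on the pLX302 backbone by Gateway cloning. It is propagated in E. coli through a ColE1/pUC-type origin with ampicillin resistance (AmpR), although the catalogue lists it as low copy. An f1 ori and an SV40 ori are also annotated. The viral frame consists of an RSV promoter driving a truncated HIV-1 5' LTR, the Ψ packaging signal, a gag fragment, the RRE for Rev-dependent export, a cPPT/CTS, WPRE, and a ΔU3 3' LTR followed by an SV40 poly(A) signal. Packaging functions must therefore be supplied in trans. An internal hPGK promoter drives a puromycin N-acetyltransferase gene for selecting transduced mammalian cells.

The payload, flanked by attB1 and attB2 sites, is a 4,614 bp open reading frame encoding an N-terminal FLAG tag, human NEIL2 carrying the C291S substitution, three tandem SV40 nuclear localization signals, PUFa (annotated as a PUM1 fragment, the Pumilio RNA-binding domain), and the catalytic domain of human TET1. The catalogue gives the promoter as CMV/CAG, but the feature table annotates only a CMV enhancer and CMV promoter upstream of the insert. A backbone V5 tag lies just past attB2; the record does not indicate whether it is translated.

This fusion is the Casilio-ME3.1 effector. In the Casilio system, PUF domains bind cognate sites appended to a guide RNA, recruiting the effector to dCas9-targeted loci. TET1 oxidizes 5-methylcytosine, and the base excision repair glycosylase NEIL2 is coupled to it to enhance targeted DNA demethylation. The record does not state the functional effect of the C291S mutation.
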