Addgene plasmid #134876: pAT1059_CMV/CAG_Flag-hNEIL2 (C291S)-PUFa-hTET1(CD)
Purpose: 3rd generation lentiviral expression of Flag-tagged Casilio-ME3.1 effector with C291S NEIL2 mutation hNEIL2(C291S)-PUFa-hTET1(CD) in mammalian cells
Depositing lab: Albert Cheng. Publication: Enhanced CRISPR-based DNA demethylation by Casilio-ME-mediated RNA-guided coupling of methylcytosine oxidation and DNA repair pathways. Taghbalout A, Du M, Jillette N, Rosikiewicz W, Rath A, Heinen CD, Li S, Cheng AW. Nat Commun. 2019 Sep 20;10(1):4296. doi: 10.1038/s41467-019-12339-7. PubMed 31541098.
Backbone
  Vector backbone: pLX302
  Backbone manufacturer: Plasmid #25896
  Backbone size w/o insert (bp): 9573
  Total vector size (bp): 12546
  Vector type: Mammalian Expression, Lentiviral, CRISPR, Synthetic Biology
  Selectable markers: Puromycin
Growth in bacteria
  Bacterial resistance: Ampicillin, 100 μg/mL
  Growth temperature: 30°C
  Growth strain: NEB Stable
  Copy number: Low Copy
Gene/Insert
  Gene/Insert name: Flag-NEIL2(C291S)-PUFa-TET1(CD)
  Species: H. sapiens (human), Synthetic
  Insert size (bp): 4614
  Promoter: CMV/CAG
  Tag / fusion protein: Flag-NEIL2(C291S)-PUFa-TET1(CD) (N terminal on insert)
  Cloning method: Gateway Cloning
  Sequencing primers: 5′ cgcaaatgggcggtaggcgtg; 3′ agcagcgtatccacatagcg
Terms and licenses: Academic/Nonprofit Terms; Industry Terms: Not Available to Industry
How to cite: pAT1059_CMV/CAG_Flag-hNEIL2 (C291S)-PUFa-hTET1(CD) was a gift from Albert Cheng (Addgene plasmid # 134876)
